Addgene plasmid #249321: pCBS-4803
Purpose: Expresses an sgRNA to target the KanR* site on the engineered E. coli MG1655 strain and contains the Repair Template to replace the KanR* on the genome of E. coli MG1655
Depositing lab: Chase Beisel. Depositing organization: Helmholtz-Zentrum fuer Infektionsforschung (HZI). Publication: Targeted DNA ADP-ribosylation triggers templated repair in bacteria and base mutagenesis in eukaryotes. Gupta D, Patinios C, Bassett HV, Kibe A, Collins SP, Kamm C, Wang Y, Zhao C, Vollen K, Toussaint C, Calvin I, Cullot G, Aird EJ, Polkoff KM, Nguyen-Vo TP, Migur A, Schut F, Al'Abri IS, Achmedov T, Del Re A, Corn JE, Saliba AE, Crook N, Stepanova AN, Alonso JM, Beisel CL. Nat Biotechnol. 2025 Sep 4. doi: 10.1038/s41587-025-02802-w. PubMed 40908325.
Backbone
  Vector backbone: pUC19
  Vector type: Bacterial Expression
Growth in bacteria
  Bacterial resistance: Ampicillin, 100 μg/mL
  Growth temperature: 37°C
  Growth strain: DH5alpha
  Copy number: High Copy
Gene/Insert
  Gene/Insert name: sgRNA targeting the KanR* site
  gRNA/shRNA sequence: tccTTTcCtACtcaacaggc
  Species: Synthetic
  Mutation: N/A
  Cloning method: Gibson Cloning
Terms and licenses: Academic/Nonprofit Terms; Industry Terms: Not Available to Industry
How to cite: pCBS-4803 was a gift from Chase Beisel (Addgene plasmid # 249321 ; http://n2t.net/addgene:249321 ; RRID:Addgene_249321)
