[The description below was written by a language model from this plasmid's Addgene catalogue record and pLannotate feature annotations shown in this document.]
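Description:
pCBS-4803 is a small (about 3.5 kb) bacterial plasmid built on the pUC19 backbone that combines a single-guide RNA expression cassette with a homologous repair template for genome editing in an engineered Escherichia coli MG1655 strain. It replicates from the high-copy ColE1/pUC-type origin and is selected with ampicillin through a β-lactamase gene driven by its native bla promoter.

The guide cassette consists of the strong constitutive synthetic J23119 promoter, a 20-nt spacer directed against the "KanR*" site carried on the chromosome of the engineered strain, and the Streptococcus pyogenes Cas9 sgRNA scaffold. The plasmid encodes no nuclease or effector protein, so the guide presumably works with a Cas9-derived protein supplied from another source. Immediately upstream of the guide cassette, in the opposite orientation, lies a kanamycin resistance coding sequence (aminoglycoside phosphotransferase, aph(3')-Ia), next to a fragment of the E. coli grxA (glutaredoxin 1) gene. According to the record, the plasmid carries the repair template that replaces KanR* on the genome. The KanR sequence and the grxA fragment most plausibly form part of this template, with grxA reflecting homology to the chromosomal region around the integration site, although the record does not define the template boundaries or state exactly how KanR* differs from the template sequence.

The associated publication concerns targeted DNA ADP-ribosylation that triggers templated repair in bacteria. In that context the plasmid serves as a combined targeting and donor construct, directing the editor to the KanR* locus and supplying the template for homology-directed replacement. Whether editing is scored by kanamycin resistance is not stated.
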