Features (pLannotate 1.2.2; 7 found; start..end, strand, type, name):
    274..420     +  CDS            grxA (fragment): GLRX1_ECOLI - Also known as grx. Experimental evidence at protein level: Swiss-Prot protein existence level 1. The disulfide bond functions as an electron carrier in the glutathione-dependent synthesis of deoxyribonucleotides by the enzyme ribonucleotide reductase. In addition, it is also involved in reducing some disulfide bonds in a coupled system with glutathione reductase. From Escherichia coli (strain K12).
    472..1284    -  CDS            KanR: aminoglycoside phosphotransferase; aph(3')-Ia; confers resistance to kanamycin in bacteria or G418 (Geneticin®) in eukaryotes
   1293..1327    +  promoter       J23119 promoter: bacterial promoter (Registry of Standard Biological Parts BBa J23119)
   1348..1423    +  misc_RNA       gRNA scaffold: guide RNA scaffold for the Streptococcus pyogenes CRISPR/Cas9 system
   1821..2409    -  rep_origin     ori: high-copy-number ColE1/pMB1/pBR322/pUC origin of replication
   2512..2616    +  promoter       AmpR promoter: bla
   2617..3477    +  CDS            AmpR: β-lactamase; bla; confers resistance to ampicillin, carbenicillin, and related antibiotics
>Addgene plasmid #249321 | pCBS-4803 | addgene full sequence | sequence record 496999 | Addgene NGS Result
ACTTTAGATTGATTTAAAACTTCATTTTTAATTTAAAAGGATCTAGGTGAAGATCCTTTTTGATAATCGC
GGCCGCTGTACTGCAGTGCACTAGTTGGACTGTTGTGATATGCCATATATGCAGTGGTGTTCGCCGGCGC
TGGTTCCGGCTGTCTTGCTTAGTTGTGAGTCGCCAGGCAGTCATCGGTATGATCTGTACATGATTCGTCA
GTGTGAGCACAGAAAAGCCCGCCTTTCGGCGGGCTTTGACCACTGACGAGCAGATTTCTGTAAGATATTC
GTGCGGAAGGGATCACTAAAGAAGATCTACAACAAAAGGCAGGTAAACCCGTAGAAACCGTGCCGCAGAT
TTTTGTCGATCAGCAACATATCGGCGGCTATACCGATTTTGCTGCATGGGTGAAAGAAAATCTGGACGCC
TGATCGTCTGACAAGCCCAGCCGCGTGTTACAACCAATTAACCAATTCTGATTAGAAAAACTCATCGAGC
ATCAAATGAAACTGCAATTTATTCATATCAGGATTATCAATACCATATTTTTGAAAAAGCCGTTTCTGTA
ATGAAGGAGAAAACTCACCGAGGCAGTTCCATAGGATGGCAAGATCCTGGTATCGGTCTGCGATTCCGAC
TCGTCCAACATCAATACAACCTATTAATTTCCCCTCGTCAAAAATAAGGTTATCAAGTGAGAAATCACCA
TGAGTGACGACTGAATCCGGTGAGAATGGCAAAAGCTTATGCATTTCTTTCCAGACTTGTTCAACAGGCC
AGCCATTACGCTCGTCATCAAAATCACTCGCATCAACCAAACCGTTATTCATTCGTGATTGCGCCTGAGC
GAGGCGAAATACGCGATCGCTGTTAAAAGGACAATTACAAACAGGAATCGAATGCAACCGGCGCAGGAAC
ACTGCCAGCGCATCAACAATATTTTCACCTGAATCAGGATATTCTTCTAATACCTGGAATGCTGTTTTCC
CGGGGATCGCAGTGGTGAGTAACCATGCATCATCAGGAGTACGGATAAAATGCTTGATGGTCGGAAGAGG
CATAAATTCCGTCAGCCAGTTTAGTCTGACCATCTCATCTGTAACATCATTGGCAACGCTACCTTTGCCA
TGTTTCAGAAACAACTCTGGCGCATCGGGCTTCCCATACAATCGATAGATTGTCGCACCTGATTGCCCGA
CATTATCGCGAGCCCATTTATACCCATATAAATCAGCATCCATGTTGGAATTTAATCGCGGCCTGGAGCA
AGACGTTTCCCGTTGAATATGGCTAGGGAACGTTGACAGCTAGCTCAGTCCTAGGTATAATGCTAGCTCC
TTTCCTACTCAACAGGCGTTTTAGAGCTAGAAATAGCAAGTTAAAATAAGGCTAGTCCGTTATCAACTTG
AAAAAGTGGCACCGAGTCGGTGCTTTTTTTCCGGCTTATCGGTCAGTTTCACCTGATTTACGTAAAAACC
CGCTTCGGCGGGTTTTTGCTTTTGGAGGGGCAGAAAGATGAATGACTGTCCACGACGCTATACCCAAAAG
AAAGCTGTGAGGGCTCACGTCTTATTTGGGCAAAGGAGTCAGCGGATCACCGTACTATGTGTGAGTGCTC
CTATCGCGCTTGCTCCTGTGAGATACGATGTGGCCGTGTCTGACCGTGGTGCGTCATCTATTCACTCACT
TGGCTGCGATTTATTCTAGATGCGAATTCAGGGGCGGCCGCACGGTTATCCACAGAATCAGGGGATAACG
CAGGAAAGAACATGTGAGCAAAAGGCCAGCAAAAGGCCAGGAACCGTAAAAAGGCCGCGTTGCTGGCGTT
TTTCCATAGGCTCCGCCCCCCTGACGAGCATCACAAAAATCGACGCTCAAGTCAGAGGTGGCGAAACCCG
ACAGGACTATAAAGATACCAGGCGTTTCCCCCTGGAAGCTCCCTCGTGCGCTCTCCTGTTCTGACCCTGC
CGCTTACCGGATACCTGTCCGCCTTTCTCCCTTCGGGAAGCGTGGCGCTTTCTCATAGCTCACGCTGTAG
GTATCTCAGTTCGGTGTAGGTCGTTCGCTCCAAGCTGGGCTGTGTGCACGAACCCCCCGTTCAGCCCGAC
CGCTGCGCCTTATCCGGTAACTATCGTCTTGAGTCCAACCCGGTAAGACACGACTTATCGCCACTGGCAG
CAGCCACTGGTAACAGGATTAGCAGAGCGAGGTATGTAGGCGGTGCTACAGAGTTCTTGAAGTGGTGGCC
TAACTACGGCTACACTAGAAGAACAGTATTTGGTATCTGCGCTCTGCTGAAGCCAGTTACCTTCGGAAAA
AGAGTTGGTAGCTCTTGATCCGGCAAACAAACCACCGCTGGTAGCGGTGGTTTTTTTGTTTGCAAGCAGC
AGATTACGCGCAGAAAAAAAGGATCTCAAGAAGATCCTTTGATCTTTTCTACGGGGTCTGACGCTCAGTG
GAACGAAAACTCACGTTAAGGGATTTTGGTCATGACAGGTGGCACTTTTCGGGGAAATGTGCGCGGAACC
CCTATTTGTTTATTTTTCTAAATACATTCAAATATGTATCCGCTCATGAGACAATAACCCTGATAAATGC
TTCAATAATATTGAAAAAGGAAGAGTATGAGTATTCAACATTTCCGTGTCGCCCTTATTCCCTTTTTTGC
GGCATTTTGCCTTCCTGTTTTTGCTCACCCAGAAACGCTGGTGAAAGTAAAAGATGCTGAAGATCAGTTG
GGTGCACGAGTGGGTTACATCGAACTGGATCTCAACAGCGGTAAGATCCTTGAGAGTTTTCGCCCCGAAG
AACGTTTTCCAATGATGAGCACTTTTAAAGTTCTGCTATGTGGCGCGGTATTATCCCGTATTGACGCCGG
GCAAGAGCAACTCGGTCGCCGCATACACTATTCTCAGAATGACTTGGTTGAGTACTCACCAGTCACAGAA
AAGCATCTTACGGATGGCATGACAGTAAGAGAATTATGCAGTGCTGCCATAACCATGAGTGATAACACTG
CGGCCAACTTACTTCTGACAACGATCGGAGGACCGAAGGAGCTAACCGCTTTTTTGCACAACATGGGGGA
TCATGTAACTCGCCTTGATCGTTGGGAACCGGAGCTGAATGAAGCCATACCAAACGACGAGCGTGACACC
ACGATGCCTGTAGCAATGGCAACAACGTTGCGCAAACTATTAACTGGCGAACTACTTACTCTAGCTTCCC
GGCAACAATTAATAGACTGGATGGAGGCGGATAAAGTTGCAGGACCACTTCTGCGCTCGGCCCTTCCGGC
TGGCTGGTTTATTGCTGATAAATCTGGAGCCGGTGAGCGTGGGTCCCGCGGTATCATTGCAGCACTGGGG
CCAGATGGTAAGCCCTCCCGTATCGTAGTTATCTACACGACGGGGAGTCAGGCAACTATGGATGAACGAA
ATAGACAGATCGCTGAGATAGGTGCCTCACTGATTAAGCATTGGTAACTGTCAGACCAAGTTTACTCATA
TAT
